>Addgene plasmid #227359 | pGEX-parkin L102K | addgene full sequence | sequence record 450993 | Addgene NGS Result
ACGTTATCGACTGCACGGTGCACCAATGCTTCTGGCGTCAGGCAGCCATCGGAAGCTGTGGTATGGCTGT
GCAGGTCGTAAATCACTGCATAATTCGTGTCGCTCAAGGCGCACTCCCGTTCTGGATAATGTTTTTTGCG
CCGACATCATAACGGTTCTGGCAAATATTCTGAAATGAGCTGTTGACAATTAATCATCGGCTCGTATAAT
GTGTGGAATTGTGAGCGGATAACAATTTCACACAGGAAACAGTATTCATGTCCCCTATACTAGGTTATTG
GAAAATTAAGGGCCTTGTGCAACCCACTCGACTTCTTTTGGAATATCTTGAAGAAAAATATGAAGAGCAT
TTGTATGAGCGCGATGAAGGTGATAAATGGCGAAACAAAAAGTTTGAATTGGGTTTGGAGTTTCCCAATC
TTCCTTATTATATTGATGGTGATGTTAAATTAACACAGTCTATGGCCATCATACGTTATATAGCTGACAA
GCACAACATGTTGGGTGGTTGTCCAAAAGAGCGTGCAGAGATTTCAATGCTTGAAGGAGCGGTTTTGGAT
ATTAGATACGGTGTTTCGAGAATTGCATATAGTAAAGACTTTGAAACTCTCAAAGTTGATTTTCTTAGCA
AGCTACCTGAAATGCTGAAAATGTTCGAAGATCGTTTATGTCATAAAACATATTTAAATGGTGATCATGT
AACCCATCCTGACTTCATGTTGTATGACGCTCTTGATGTTGTTTTATACATGGACCCAATGTGCCTGGAT
GCGTTCCCAAAATTAGTTTGTTTTAAAAAACGTATTGAAGCTATCCCACAAATTGATAAGTACTTGAAAT
CCAGCAAGTATATAGCATGGCCTTTGCAGGGCTGGCAAGCCACGTTTGGTGGTGGCGACCATCCTCCAAA
ATCGGATCTGGAAGTTCTGTTCCAGGGGCCCCTGGGATCCATGATCGTTTTCGTTCGTTTCAACTCTTCT
CACGGTTTCCCGGTTGAAGTTGACTCTGACACCTCTATCTTCCAGCTGAAAGAAGTTGTTGCGAAACGTC
AGGGTGTTCCAGCAGACCAGCTGCGTGTTATCTTCGCAGGTAAAGAACTGCGTAACGACTGGACCGTTCA
GAACTGCGATCTGGATCAGCAGTCTATCGTTCACATCGTTCAGCGTCCGTGGCGTAAAGGTCAGGAAATG
AACGCGACTGGTGGTGACGACCCGCGTAACGCGGCGGGTGGTTGTGAACGTGAACCGCAGTCTAAAACAC
GTGTTGACCTGTCTTCCTCTGTTCTGCCGGGTGACTCCGTTGGTCTGGCCGTAATTCTGCACACCGACTC
TCGTAAAGACTCCCCGCCGGCTGGTTCTCCGGCGGGTCGCTCTATCTACAACTCTTTCTACGTGTACTGC
AAAGGTCCGTGCCAGCGTGTACAGCCGGGTAAACTGCGTGTTCAGTGTTCCACTTGCCGTCAGGCGACCC
TGACCCTGACCCAGGGTCCGAGCTGCTGGGACGACGTTCTGATCCCGAACCGTATGTCCGGTGAATGTCA
GTCCCCGCACTGTCCGGGTACCTCCGCAGAATTTTTCTTTAAATGCGGTGCCCACCCGACCTCTGACAAA
GAAACCTCTGTTGCTCTGCACCTGATCGCTACCAACTCCCGTAACATCACCTGCATCACCTGCACCGACG
TTCGCTCCCCGGTTCTGGTTTTTCAGTGCAACTCTCGTCACGTTATCTGCCTGGATTGCTTCCACCTGTA
CTGCGTTACTCGTCTGAATGACCGCCAGTTCGTTCACGACCCGCAGCTGGGCTACTCTCTGCCGTGCGTT
GCGGGTTGCCCGAACTCCCTGATTAAAGAACTGCACCACTTCCGTATCCTGGGCGAGGAACAGTACAACC
GTTACCAGCAGTACGGCGCTGAAGAATGCGTTCTGCAGATGGGTGGCGTTCTGTGCCCGCGTCCGGGTTG
CGGCGCGGGCCTGCTGCCGGAACCGGACCAGCGTAAAGTGACGTGTGAAGGTGGTAACGGTTTAGGTTGC
GGCTTCGCGTTCTGTCGTGAATGCAAAGAAGCATATCATGAAGGTGAATGTTCCGCAGTTTTTGAAGCTA
GCGGCACCACTACCCAGGCGTACCGTGTTGATGAACGTGCTGCTGAACAGGCTCGTTGGGAAGCAGCAAG
TAAAGAAACTATTAAAAAGACCACTAAACCGTGTCCGCGTTGCCACGTTCCGGTTGAAAAGAACGGTGGT
TGCATGCACATGAAATGCCCGCAGCCGCAGTGCCGTCTGGAATGGTGCTGGAACTGCGGTTGCGAATGGA
ACCGTGTTTGCATGGGTGACCACTGGTTCGACGTTTAGCTCGAGCGGCCGCATCGTGACTGACTGACGAT
CTGCCTCGCGCGTTTCGGTGATGACGGTGAAAACCTCTGACACATGCAGCTCCCGGAGACGGTCACAGCT
TGTCTGTAAGCGGATGCCGGGAGCAGACAAGCCCGTCAGGGCGCGTCAGCGGGTGTTGGCGGGTGTCGGG
GCGCAGCCATGACCCAGTCACGTAGCGATAGCGGAGTGTATAATTCTTGAAGACGAAAGGGCCTCGTGAT
ACGCCTATTTTTATAGGTTAATGTCATGATAATAATGGTTTCTTAGACGTCAGGTGGCACTTTTCGGGGA
AATGTGCGCGGAACCCCTATTTGTTTATTTTTCTAAATACATTCAAATATGTATCCGCTCATGAGACAAT
AACCCTGATAAATGCTTCAATAATATTGAAAAAGGAAGAGTATGAGTATTCAACATTTCCGTGTCGCCCT
TATTCCCTTTTTTGCGGCATTTTGCCTTCCTGTTTTTGCTCACCCAGAAACGCTGGTGAAAGTAAAAGAT
GCTGAAGATCAGTTGGGTGCACGAGTGGGTTACATCGAACTGGATCTCAACAGCGGTAAGATCCTTGAGA
GTTTTCGCCCCGAAGAACGTTTTCCAATGATGAGCACTTTTAAAGTTCTGCTATGTGGCGCGGTATTATC
CCGTGTTGACGCCGGGCAAGAGCAACTCGGTCGCCGCATACACTATTCTCAGAATGACTTGGTTGAGTAC
TCACCAGTCACAGAAAAGCATCTTACGGATGGCATGACAGTAAGAGAATTATGCAGTGCTGCCATAACCA
TGAGTGATAACACTGCGGCCAACTTACTTCTGACAACGATCGGAGGACCGAAGGAGCTAACCGCTTTTTT
GCACAACATGGGGGATCATGTAACTCGCCTTGATCGTTGGGAACCGGAGCTGAATGAAGCCATACCAAAC
GACGAGCGTGACACCACGATGCCTGCAGCAATGGCAACAACGTTGCGCAAACTATTAACTGGCGAACTAC
TTACTCTAGCTTCCCGGCAACAATTAATAGACTGGATGGAGGCGGATAAAGTTGCAGGACCACTTCTGCG
CTCGGCCCTTCCGGCTGGCTGGTTTATTGCTGATAAATCTGGAGCCGGTGAGCGTGGGTCTCGCGGTATC
ATTGCAGCACTGGGGCCAGATGGTAAGCCCTCCCGTATCGTAGTTATCTACACGACGGGGAGTCAGGCAA
CTATGGATGAACGAAATAGACAGATCGCTGAGATAGGTGCCTCACTGATTAAGCATTGGTAACTGTCAGA
CCAAGTTTACTCATATATACTTTAGATTGATTTAAAACTTCATTTTTAATTTAAAAGGATCTAGGTGAAG
ATCCTTTTTGATAATCTCATGACCAAAATCCCTTAACGTGAGTTTTCGTTCCACTGAGCGTCAGACCCCG
TAGAAAAGATCAAAGGATCTTCTTGAGATCCTTTTTTTCTGCGCGTAATCTGCTGCTTGCAAACAAAAAA
ACCACCGCTACCAGCGGTGGTTTGTTTGCCGGATCAAGAGCTACCAACTCTTTTTCCGAAGGTAACTGGC
TTCAGCAGAGCGCAGATACCAAATACTGTCCTTCTAGTGTAGCCGTAGTTAGGCCACCACTTCAAGAACT
CTGTAGCACCGCCTACATACCTCGCTCTGCTAATCCTGTTACCAGTGGCTGCTGCCAGTGGCGATAAGTC
GTGTCTTACCGGGTTGGACTCAAGACGATAGTTACCGGATAAGGCGCAGCGGTCGGGCTGAACGGGGGGT
TCGTGCACACAGCCCAGCTTGGAGCGAACGACCTACACCGAACTGAGATACCTACAGCGTGAGCTATGAG
AAAGCGCCACGCTTCCCGAAGGGAGAAAGGCGGACAGGTATCCGGTAAGCGGCAGGGTCGGAACAGGAGA
GCGCACGAGGGAGCTTCCAGGGGGAAACGCCTGGTATCTTTATAGTCCTGTCGGGTTTCGCCACCTCTGA
CTTGAGCGTCGATTTTTGTGATGCTCGTCAGGGGGGCGGAGCCTATGGAAAAACGCCAGCAACGCGGCCT
TTTTACGGTTCCTGGCCTTTTGCTGGCCTTTTGCTCACATGTTCTTTCCTGCGTTATCCCCTGATTCTGT
GGATAACCGTATTACCGCCTTTGAGTGAGCTGATACCGCTCGCCGCAGCCGAACGACCGAGCGCAGCGAG
TCAGTGAGCGAGGAAGCGGAAGAGCGCCTGATGCGGTATTTTCTCCTTACGCATCTGTGCGGTATTTCAC
ACCGCATAAATTCCGACACCATCGAATGGTGCAAAACCTTTCGCGGTATGGCATGATAGCGCCCGGAAGA
GAGTCAATTCAGGGTGGTGAATGTGAAACCAGTAACGTTATACGATGTCGCAGAGTATGCCGGTGTCTCT
TATCAGACCGTTTCCCGCGTGGTGAACCAGGCCAGCCACGTTTCTGCGAAAACGCGGGAAAAAGTGGAAG
CGGCGATGGCGGAGCTGAATTACATTCCCAACCGCGTGGCACAACAACTGGCGGGCAAACAGTCGTTGCT
GATTGGCGTTGCCACCTCCAGTCTGGCCCTGCACGCGCCGTCGCAAATTGTCGCGGCGATTAAATCTCGC
GCCGATCAACTGGGTGCCAGCGTGGTGGTGTCGATGGTAGAACGAAGCGGCGTCGAAGCCTGTAAAGCGG
CGGTGCACAATCTTCTCGCGCAACGCGTCAGTGGGCTGATCATTAACTATCCGCTGGATGACCAGGATGC
CATTGCTGTGGAAGCTGCCTGCACTAATGTTCCGGCGTTATTTCTTGATGTCTCTGACCAGACACCCATC
AACAGTATTATTTTCTCCCATGAAGACGGTACGCGACTGGTCGTGGAGCATCTGGTCGCATTGGGTCACC
AGCAAATCGCGCTGTTAGCGGGCCCATTAAGTTCTGTCTCGGCGCGTCTGCGTCTGGCTGGCTGGCATAA
ATATCTCACTCGCAATCAAATTCAGCCGATAGCGGAACGGGAAGGCGACTGGAGTGCCATGTCCGGTTTT
CAACAAACCATGCAAATGCTGAATGAGGGCATCGTTCCCACTGCGATGCTGGTTGCCAACGATCAGATGG
CGCTGGGCGCAATGCGCGCCATTACCGAGTCCGGGCTGCGCGTTGGTGCGGATATCTCGGTAGTGGGATA
CGACGATACCGAAGACAGCTCATGTTATATCCCGCCGTTAACCACCATCAAACAGGATTTTCGCCTGCTG
GGGCAAACCAGCGTGGACCGCTTGCTGCAACTCTCTCAGGGCCAGGCGGTGAAGGGCAATCAGCTGTTGC
CCGTCTCACTGGTGAAAAGAAAAACCACCCTGGCGCCCAATACGCAAACCGCCTCTCCCCGCGCGTTGGC
CGATTCATTAATGCAGCTGGCACGACAGGTTTCCCGACTGGAAAGCGGGCAGTGAGCGCAACGCAATTAA
TGTGAGTTAGCTCACTCATTAGGCACCCCAGGCTTTACACTTTATGCTTCCGGCTCGTATGTTGTGTGGA
ATTGTGAGCGGATAACAATTTCACACAGGAAACAGCTATGACCATGATTACGGATTCACTGGCCGTCGTT
TTACAACGTCGTGACTGGGAAAACCCTGGCGTTACCCAACTTAATCGCCTTGCAGCACATCCCCCTTTCG
CCAGCTGGCGTAATAGCGAAGAGGCCCGCACCGATCGCCCTTCCCAACAGTTGCGCAGCCTGAATGGCGA
ATGGCGCTTTGCCTGGTTTCCGGCACCAGAAGCGGTGCCGGAAAGCTGGCTGGAGTGCGATCTTCCTGAG
GCCGATACTGTCGTCGTCCCCTCAAACTGGCAGATGCACGGTTACGATGCGCCCATCTACACCAACGTAA
CCTATCCCATTACGGTCAATCCGCCGTTTGTTCCCACGGAGAATCCGACGGGTTGTTACTCGCTCACATT
TAATGTTGATGAAAGCTGGCTACAGGAAGGCCAGACGCGAATTATTTTTGATGGCGTTGGAATT
Features (pLannotate 1.2.2; 17 found; start..end, strand, type, name):
      6..107     -  CDS            yciV (fragment): RNAAM_ECOLI - Also known as trpH From Escherichia coli (strain K12).
    183..211     +  promoter       tac promoter: strong E. coli promoter; hybrid between the trp and lac UV5 promoters
    219..235     +  protein_bind   lac operator: The lac repressor binds to the lac operator to inhibit transcription in E. coli. This inhibition can be relieved by adding lactose or isopropyl-β-D-thiogalactopyranoside (IPTG). lac repressor encoded by lacI
    258..911     +  CDS            GST26_SCHJA: Experimental evidence at protein level: Swiss-Prot protein existence level 1. GST isoenzymes appear to play a central role in the parasite detoxification system. Other functions are also suspected including a role in increasing the solubility of haematin in the parasite gut. From Schistosoma japonicum (Blood fluke).
    951..2345    +  CDS            PRKN: PRKN_HUMAN - Also known as PARK2. Experimental evidence at protein level: Swiss-Prot protein existence level 1. Functions within a multiprotein E3 ubiquitin ligase complex, catalyzing the covalent attachment of ubiquitin moieties onto substrate proteins (PubMed:10888878, PubMed:10973942, PubMed:11431533, PubMed:12150907, PubMed:12628165, PubMed:15105460, PubMed:16135753, PubMed:21376232, PubMed:21532592, PubMed:23754282, PubMed:23620051, PubMed:24660806, PubMed:24751536, PubMed:32047033, PubMed:29311685, PubMed:22396657). Substrates include SYT11 and VDAC1 (PubMed:32047033, PubMed:29311685). O
   2381..2420    +  CDS            rop (fragment): Rop protein, which maintains plasmids at low copy number; rop
   2522..2562    +  misc_feature   bom (fragment): basis of mobility region from pBR322
   2667..2771    +  promoter       AmpR promoter: bla
   2772..3632    +  CDS            AmpR: β-lactamase; bla; confers resistance to ampicillin, carbenicillin, and related antibiotics
   3803..4391    +  rep_origin     ori: high-copy-number ColE1/pMB1/pBR322/pUC origin of replication
   4577..4628    -  misc_feature   bom (fragment): basis of mobility region from pBR322
   4635..4712    +  promoter       lacIq promoter: lacI (mutant); In the lacIq allele, a single base change in the promoter boosts expression of the lacI gene about 10-fold.
   4713..5795    +  CDS            lacI: lac repressor; lacI; The lac repressor binds to the lac operator to inhibit transcription in E. coli. This inhibition can be relieved by adding lactose or isopropyl-β-D-thiogalactopyranoside (IPTG).
   5808..5829    +  protein_bind   CAP binding site: CAP binding activates transcription in the presence of cAMP. E. coli catabolite activator protein
   5844..5874    +  promoter       lac promoter: promoter for the E. coli lac operon
   5882..5898    +  protein_bind   lac operator: The lac repressor binds to the lac operator to inhibit transcription in E. coli. This inhibition can be relieved by adding lactose or isopropyl-β-D-thiogalactopyranoside (IPTG). lac repressor encoded by lacI
   5918..6091    +  CDS            lacZα: LacZα fragment of β-galactosidase; lacZ fragment
