[The description below was written by a language model from this plasmid's Addgene catalogue record and pLannotate feature annotations shown in this document.]
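Description:
pGEX-parkin L102K is a bacterial expression plasmid built on the pGEX-6P-1 backbone for producing human parkin (PRKN/PARK2), an E3 ubiquitin ligase, as a glutathione S-transferase fusion in E. coli. The parkin coding sequence was made by gene synthesis with codon usage optimized for E. coli and carries a leucine-to-lysine substitution at residue 102. According to the record, this change mutates the protein's ACT element. The depositor notes list BamHI and XhoI as the cloning sites, though it is not known whether they remain intact.

In the annotated 6,364 nt sequence, a tac promoter followed by a lac operator drives the Schistosoma japonicum GST open reading frame, with the parkin coding sequence lying immediately downstream on the same strand. The catalogue entry lists the tag as C-terminal, but the feature order places GST at the N-terminus of parkin, as is normal for pGEX vectors. The short gap between the two coding regions is not annotated in the table; in pGEX-6P vectors this linker ordinarily holds a protease cleavage site for removing GST. A plasmid-borne lacI gene under the lacIq promoter supplies abundant lac repressor, keeping expression off until it is induced with IPTG.

The plasmid replicates from a ColE1/pBR322-type origin, which the catalogue describes as low copy, and is selected with ampicillin through the bla gene. Short fragments of rop, bom, lacZα and a lac promoter region are backbone remnants with no evident role in expression. The construct is suited to affinity purification of mutant parkin on glutathione resin for biochemical study, in the context of work on naturally occurring hyperactive variants of human parkin.
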