Addgene plasmid #227359: pGEX-parkin L102K
Purpose: For bacterial expression of parkin with a mutated ACT.
Depositing lab: Kalle Gehring. Depositing organization: McGill University. Publication: Naturally occurring hyperactive variants of human parkin. Huq TS, Luo J, Fakih R, Sauve V, Gehring K. Commun Biol. 2024 Aug 8;7(1):961. doi: 10.1038/s42003-024-06656-x. PubMed 39117722.
Backbone
  Vector backbone: pGEX-6P-1
  Backbone manufacturer: Amersham
  Vector type: Bacterial Expression
Growth in bacteria
  Bacterial resistance: Ampicillin, 100 μg/mL
  Growth temperature: 37°C
  Growth strain: DH5alpha
  Copy number: Low Copy
Gene/Insert
  Gene/Insert name: Parkin L102K (alt name: PARK2)
  Species: H. sapiens (human)
  Mutation: Codon usage optimized for E.coli expression. Changed leucine102 to lysine.
  Entrez Gene: PRKN (a.k.a. AR-JP, LPRS2, PARK2, PDJ)
  Tag / fusion protein: GST (C terminal on backbone)
  Cloning method: Gene Synthesis
  Sequencing primers: 5′ pGEXF; 3′ pGEXR
Terms and licenses: Academic/Nonprofit Terms; Industry Terms: Not Available to Industry
Depositor comments: 5' Cloning Site: BamHI (unknown if destroyed), 3' Cloning Site: XhoI (unknown if destroyed).
How to cite: pGEX-parkin L102K was a gift from Kalle Gehring (Addgene plasmid # 227359 ; http://n2t.net/addgene:227359 ; RRID:Addgene_227359)
